>Addgene plasmid #115779 | Pinducer20-dCas9-SunTag-2A-BFP | addgene full sequence | sequence record 224564 | Addgene NGS Result
TGGAAGGGCTAATTCACTCCCAAAGAAGACAAGATATCCTTGATCTGTGGATCTACCACACACAAGGCTA
CTTCCCTGATTAGCAGAACTACACACCAGGGCCAGGGGTCAGATATCCACTGACCTTTGGATGGTGCTAC
AAGCTAGTACCAGTTGAGCCAGATAAGGTAGAAGAGGCCAATAAAGGAGAGAACACCAGCTTGTTACACC
CTGTGAGCCTGCATGGGATGGATGACCCGGAGAGAGAAGTGTTAGAGTGGAGGTTTGACAGCCGCCTAGC
ATTTCATCACGTGGCCCGAGAGCTGCATCCGGAGTACTTCAAGAACTGCTGATATCGAGCTTGCTACAAG
GGACTTTCCGCTGGGGACTTTCCAGGGAGGCGTGGCCTGGGCGGGACTGGGGAGTGGCGAGCCCTCAGAT
CCTGCATATAAGCAGCTGCTTTTTGCCTGTACTGGGTCTCTCTGGTTAGACCAGATCTGAGCCTGGGAGC
TCTCTGGCTAACTAGGGAACCCACTGCTTAAGCCTCAATAAAGCTTGCCTTGAGTGCTTCAAGTAGTGTG
TGCCCGTCTGTTGTGTGACTCTGGTAACTAGAGATCCCTCAGACCCTTTTAGTCAGTGTGGAAAATCTCT
AGCAGTGGCGCCCGAACAGGGACTTGAAAGCGAAAGGGAAACCAGAGGAGCTCTCTCGACGCAGGACTCG
GCTTGCTGAAGCGCGCACGGCAAGAGGCGAGGGGCGGCGACTGGTGAGTACGCCAAAAATTTTGACTAGC
GGAGGCTAGAAGGAGAGAGATGGGTGCGAGAGCGTCAGTATTAAGCGGGGGAGAATTAGATCGCGATGGG
AAAAAATTCGGTTAAGGCCAGGGGGAAAGAAAAAATATAAATTAAAACATATAGTATGGGCAAGCAGGGA
GCTAGAACGATTCGCAGTTAATCCTGGCCTGTTAGAAACATCAGAAGGCTGTAGACAAATACTGGGACAG
CTACAACCATCCCTTCAGACAGGATCAGAAGAACTTAGATCATTATATAATACAGTAGCAACCCTCTATT
GTGTGCATCAAAGGATAGAGATAAAAGACACCAAGGAAGCTTTAGACAAGATAGAGGAAGAGCAAAACAA
AAGTAAGACCACCGCACAGCAAGCGGCCGGCCGCTGATCTTCAGACCTGGAGGAGGAGATATGAGGGACA
ATTGGAGAAGTGAATTATATAAATATAAAGTAGTAAAAATTGAACCATTAGGAGTAGCACCCACCAAGGC
AAAGAGAAGAGTGGTGCAGAGAGAAAAAAGAGCAGTGGGAATAGGAGCTTTGTTCCTTGGGTTCTTGGGA
GCAGCAGGAAGCACTATGGGCGCAGCGTCAATGACGCTGACGGTACAGGCCAGACAATTATTGTCTGGTA
TAGTGCAGCAGCAGAACAATTTGCTGAGGGCTATTGAGGCGCAACAGCATCTGTTGCAACTCACAGTCTG
GGGCATCAAGCAGCTCCAGGCAAGAATCCTGGCTGTGGAAAGATACCTAAAGGATCAACAGCTCCTGGGG
ATTTGGGGTTGCTCTGGAAAACTCATTTGCACCACTGCTGTGCCTTGGAATGCTAGTTGGAGTAATAAAT
CTCTGGAACAGATTTGGAATCACACGACCTGGATGGAGTGGGACAGAGAAATTAACAATTACACAAGCTT
AATACACTCCTTAATTGAAGAATCGCAAAACCAGCAAGAAAAGAATGAACAAGAATTATTGGAATTAGAT
AAATGGGCAAGTTTGTGGAATTGGTTTAACATAACAAATTGGCTGTGGTATATAAAATTATTCATAATGA
TAGTAGGAGGCTTGGTAGGTTTAAGAATAGTTTTTGCTGTACTTTCTATAGTGAATAGAGTTAGGCAGGG
ATATTCACCATTATCGTTTCAGACCCACCTCCCAACCCCGAGGGGACCCGACAGGCCCGAAGGAATAGAA
GAAGAAGGTGGAGAGAGAGACAGAGACAGATCCATTCGATTAGTGAACGGATCTCGACGGTATCGCCGAA
TTCACAAATGGCAGTATTCATCCACAATTTTAAAAGAAAAGGGGGGATTGGGGGGTACAGTGCAGGGGAA
AGAATAGTAGACATAATAGCAACAGACATACAAACTAAAGAATTACAAAAACAAATTACAAAAATTCAAA
ATTTTCGGGTTTATTACAGGGACAGCAGAGATCCAGTTTGGACTAGGATCCTTTACCACTCCCTATCAGT
GATAGAGAAAAGTGAAAGTCGAGTTTACCACTCCCTATCAGTGATAGAGAAAAGTGAAAGTCGAGTTTAC
CACTCCCTATCAGTGATAGAGAAAAGTGAAAGTCGAGTTTACCACTCCCTATCAGTGATAGAGAAAAGTG
AAAGTCGAGTTTACCACTCCCTATCAGTGATAGAGAAAAGTGAAAGTCGAGTTTACCACTCCCTATCAGT
GATAGAGAAAAGTGAAAGTCGAGTTTACCACTCCCTATCAGTGATAGAGAAAAGTGAAAGTCGAGCTCGG
TACCCGGGTCGAGGTAGGCGTGTACGGTGGGAGGCCTATATAAGCAGAGCTCGTTTAGTGAACCGTCAGA
TCGCCTGGAGACGCCATCCACGCTGTTTTGACCTCCATAGAAGACACCGGGACCGATCCAGCCTCCGCGG
CCCCGAACTAGTCCAGTGTGGTGGAATTCTGCAGATATCAACAAGTTTGTACAAAAAAGCAGGCTCCGCC
ACCATGCCCAAGAAGAAGCGCAAGGTGGGACGCGTCTGCAGGATATCAAGCTTGCGGTACCGCGGGCCCG
GGATCGCCACCATGGACAAGAAGTACAGCATCGGCCTGGCCATCGGCACCAACTCTGTGGGCTGGGCCGT
GATCACCGACGAGTACAAGGTGCCCAGCAAGAAATTCAAGGTGCTGGGCAACACCGACCGGCACAGCATC
AAGAAGAACCTGATCGGCGCCCTGCTGTTCGACAGCGGAGAAACAGCCGAGGCCACCCGGCTGAAGAGAA
CCGCCAGAAGAAGATACACCAGACGGAAGAACCGGATCTGCTATCTGCAAGAGATCTTCAGCAACGAGAT
GGCCAAGGTGGACGACAGCTTCTTCCACAGACTGGAAGAGTCCTTCCTGGTGGAAGAGGATAAGAAGCAC
GAGCGGCACCCCATCTTCGGCAACATCGTGGACGAGGTGGCCTACCACGAGAAGTACCCCACCATCTACC
ACCTGAGAAAGAAACTGGTGGACAGCACCGACAAGGCCGACCTGCGGCTGATCTATCTGGCCCTGGCCCA
CATGATCAAGTTCCGGGGCCACTTCCTGATCGAGGGCGACCTGAACCCCGACAACAGCGACGTGGACAAG
CTGTTCATCCAGCTGGTGCAGACCTACAACCAGCTGTTCGAGGAAAACCCCATCAACGCCAGCGGCGTGG
ACGCCAAGGCCATCCTGTCTGCCAGACTGAGCAAGAGCAGACGGCTGGAAAATCTGATCGCCCAGCTGCC
CGGCGAGAAGAAGAATGGCCTGTTCGGCAACCTGATTGCCCTGAGCCTGGGCCTGACCCCCAACTTCAAG
AGCAACTTCGACCTGGCCGAGGATGCCAAACTGCAGCTGAGCAAGGACACCTACGACGACGACCTGGACA
ACCTGCTGGCCCAGATCGGCGACCAGTACGCCGACCTGTTTCTGGCCGCCAAGAACCTGTCCGACGCCAT
CCTGCTGAGCGACATCCTGAGAGTGAACACCGAGATCACCAAGGCCCCCCTGAGCGCCTCTATGATCAAG
AGATACGACGAGCACCACCAGGACCTGACCCTGCTGAAAGCTCTCGTGCGGCAGCAGCTGCCTGAGAAGT
ACAAAGAGATTTTCTTCGACCAGAGCAAGAACGGCTACGCCGGCTACATCGATGGCGGAGCCAGCCAGGA
AGAGTTCTACAAGTTCATCAAGCCCATCCTGGAAAAGATGGACGGCACCGAGGAACTGCTCGTGAAGCTG
AACAGAGAGGACCTGCTGCGGAAGCAGCGGACCTTCGACAACGGCAGCATCCCCCACCAGATCCACCTGG
GAGAGCTGCACGCCATTCTGCGGCGGCAGGAAGATTTTTACCCATTCCTGAAGGACAACCGGGAAAAGAT
CGAGAAGATCCTGACCTTCCGCATCCCCTACTACGTGGGCCCTCTGGCCAGGGGAAACAGCAGATTCGCC
TGGATGACCAGAAAGAGCGAGGAAACCATCACCCCCTGGAACTTCGAGGAAGTGGTGGACAAGGGCGCCA
GCGCCCAGAGCTTCATCGAGCGGATGACCAACTTCGATAAGAACCTGCCCAACGAGAAGGTGCTGCCCAA
GCACAGCCTGCTGTACGAGTACTTCACCGTGTACAACGAGCTGACCAAAGTGAAATACGTGACCGAGGGA
ATGAGAAAGCCCGCCTTCCTGAGCGGCGAGCAGAAAAAAGCCATCGTGGACCTGCTGTTCAAGACCAACC
GGAAAGTGACCGTGAAGCAGCTGAAAGAGGACTACTTCAAGAAAATCGAGTGCTTCGACTCCGTGGAAAT
CTCCGGCGTGGAAGATCGGTTCAACGCCTCCCTGGGCACATACCACGATCTGCTGAAAATTATCAAGGAC
AAGGACTTCCTGGACAATGAGGAAAACGAGGACATTCTGGAAGATATCGTGCTGACCCTGACACTGTTTG
AGGACAGAGAGATGATCGAGGAACGGCTGAAAACCTATGCCCACCTGTTCGACGACAAAGTGATGAAGCA
GCTGAAGCGGCGGAGATACACCGGCTGGGGCAGGCTGAGCCGGAAGCTGATCAACGGCATCCGGGACAAG
CAGTCCGGCAAGACAATCCTGGATTTCCTGAAGTCCGACGGCTTCGCCAACAGAAACTTCATGCAGCTGA
TCCACGACGACAGCCTGACCTTTAAAGAGGACATCCAGAAAGCCCAGGTGTCCGGCCAGGGCGATAGCCT
GCACGAGCACATTGCCAATCTGGCCGGCAGCCCCGCCATTAAGAAGGGCATCCTGCAGACAGTGAAGGTG
GTGGACGAGCTCGTGAAAGTGATGGGCCGGCACAAGCCCGAGAACATCGTGATCGAAATGGCCAGAGAGA
ACCAGACCACCCAGAAGGGACAGAAGAACAGCCGCGAGAGAATGAAGCGGATCGAAGAGGGCATCAAAGA
GCTGGGCAGCCAGATCCTGAAAGAACACCCCGTGGAAAACACCCAGCTGCAGAACGAGAAGCTGTACCTG
TACTACCTGCAGAATGGGCGGGATATGTACGTGGACCAGGAACTGGACATCAACCGGCTGTCCGACTACG
ATGTGGACGCTATCGTGCCTCAGAGCTTTCTGAAGGACGACTCCATCGATAACAAAGTGCTGACTCGGAG
CGACAAGAACCGGGGCAAGAGCGACAACGTGCCCTCCGAAGAGGTCGTGAAGAAGATGAAGAACTACTGG
CGCCAGCTGCTGAATGCCAAGCTGATTACCCAGAGGAAGTTCGACAATCTGACCAAGGCCGAGAGAGGCG
GCCTGAGCGAACTGGATAAGGCCGGCTTCATCAAGAGACAGCTGGTGGAAACCCGGCAGATCACAAAGCA
CGTGGCACAGATCCTGGACTCCCGGATGAACACTAAGTACGACGAGAACGACAAACTGATCCGGGAAGTG
AAAGTGATCACCCTGAAGTCCAAGCTGGTGTCCGATTTCCGGAAGGATTTCCAGTTTTACAAAGTGCGCG
AGATCAACAACTACCACCACGCCCACGACGCCTACCTGAACGCCGTCGTGGGAACCGCCCTGATCAAAAA
GTACCCTAAGCTGGAAAGCGAGTTCGTGTACGGCGACTACAAGGTGTACGACGTGCGGAAGATGATCGCC
AAGAGCGAGCAGGAAATCGGCAAGGCTACCGCCAAGTACTTCTTCTACAGCAACATCATGAACTTTTTCA
AGACCGAGATTACCCTGGCCAACGGCGAGATCCGGAAGCGGCCTCTGATCGAGACAAACGGCGAAACAGG
CGAGATCGTGTGGGATAAGGGCCGGGACTTTGCCACCGTGCGGAAAGTGCTGTCTATGCCCCAAGTGAAT
ATCGTGAAAAAGACCGAGGTGCAGACAGGCGGCTTCAGCAAAGAGTCTATCCTGCCCAAGAGGAACAGCG
ACAAGCTGATCGCCAGAAAGAAGGACTGGGACCCTAAGAAGTACGGCGGCTTCGACAGCCCCACCGTGGC
CTATTCTGTGCTGGTGGTGGCCAAAGTGGAAAAGGGCAAGTCCAAGAAACTGAAGAGTGTGAAAGAGCTG
CTGGGGATCACCATCATGGAAAGAAGCAGCTTCGAGAAGAATCCCATCGACTTTCTGGAAGCCAAGGGCT
ACAAAGAAGTGAAAAAGGACCTGATCATCAAGCTGCCTAAGTACTCCCTGTTCGAGCTGGAAAACGGCCG
GAAGAGAATGCTGGCCTCTGCCGGCGAACTGCAGAAGGGAAACGAACTGGCCCTGCCCTCCAAATATGTG
AACTTCCTGTACCTGGCCAGCCACTATGAGAAGCTGAAGGGCTCCCCCGAGGATAATGAGCAGAAACAGC
TGTTTGTGGAACAGCACAAACACTACCTGGACGAGATCATCGAGCAGATCAGCGAGTTCTCCAAGAGAGT
GATCCTGGCCGACGCTAATCTGGACAAGGTGCTGAGCGCCTACAACAAGCACAGAGACAAGCCTATCAGA
GAGCAGGCCGAGAATATCATCCACCTGTTTACCCTGACCAATCTGGGAGCCCCTGCCGCCTTCAAGTACT
TTGACACCACCATCGACCGGAAGAGGTACACCAGCACCAAAGAGGTGCTGGACGCCACCCTGATCCACCA
GAGCATCACCGGCCTGTACGAGACACGGATCGACCTGTCTCAGCTGGGAGGCGACGCCTATCCCTATGAC
GTGCCCGATTATGCCAGCCTGGGCAGCGGCTCCCCCAAGAAAAAACGCAAGGTGGAAGATCCTAAGAAAA
AGCGGAAAGTGGACGGCATTGGTAGTGGGAGCAACGGCAGCAGCGGATCCAACGGTCCGACTGACGCCGC
GGAAGAAGAACTTTTGAGCAAGAATTATCATCTTGAGAACGAAGTGGCTCGTCTTAAGAAAGGTTCTGGC
AGTGGAGAAGAACTGCTTTCAAAGAATTACCACCTGGAAAATGAGGTAGCTAGACTGAAAAAGGGGAGCG
GAAGTGGGGAGGAGTTGCTGAGCAAAAATTATCATTTGGAGAACGAAGTAGCACGACTAAAGAAAGGGTC
CGGATCGGGTGAGGAGTTACTCTCGAAAAATTATCATCTCGAAAACGAAGTGGCTCGGCTAAAAAAGGGC
AGTGGTTCTGGAGAAGAGCTATTATCTAAAAACTACCACCTCGAAAATGAGGTGGCACGCTTAAAAAAGG
GAAGTGGCAGTGGTGAAGAGCTACTATCCAAGAATTATCATCTTGAGAACGAGGTAGCGCGTTTGAAGAA
GGGTTCCGGCTCAGGAGAGGAACTGCTCTCGAAGAACTATCATCTTGAAAATGAGGTCGCTCGATTAAAA
AAGGGATCGGGCAGTGGTGAGGAACTACTTTCAAAGAATTACCACCTCGAAAACGAAGTAGCTCGATTAA
AGAAAGGTTCAGGGTCGGGTGAAGAATTACTGAGTAAAAATTATCATCTGGAAAATGAGGTAGCGAGACT
AAAAAAGGGGAGTGGTTCTGGCGAGGAATTGCTATCGAAAAATTATCATCTTGAGAACGAAGTTGCTAGG
CTCAAAAAGGGCTCAGGCTCAGGCACCGCGGTAAACATAGGTGGTGGAACCGGTCCGATGGATCTACAGC
GGCCGCAAGGTGGAGGTGGACCCAAGAAGAAGCGCAAGGTGGGAAGCGGAGCTACTAACTTCAGCCTGCT
GAAGCAGGCTGGAGACGTGGAGGAGAACCCTGGACCTGCACCAGGAAGTATGAGCGAGCTGATTAAGGAG
AACATGCACATGAAGCTGTACATGGAGGGCACCGTGGACAACCATCACTTCAAGTGCACATCCGAGGGCG
AAGGCAAGCCCTACGAGGGCACCCAGACCATGAGAATCAAGGTGGTCGAGGGCGGCCCTCTCCCCTTCGC
CTTCGACATCCTGGCTACTAGCTTCCTCTACGGCAGCAAGACCTTCATCAACCACACCCAGGGCATCCCC
GACTTCTTCAAGCAGTCCTTCCCTGAGGGCTTCACATGGGAGAGAGTCACCACATACGAAGACGGGGGCG
TGCTGACCGCTACCCAGGACACCAGCCTCCAGGACGGCTGCCTCATCTACAACGTCAAGATCAGAGGGGT
GAACTTCACATCCAACGGCCCTGTGATGCAGAAGAAAACACTCGGCTGGGAGGCCTTCACCGAGACGCTG
TACCCCGCTGACGGCGGCCTGGAAGGCAGAAACGACATGGCCCTGAAGCTCGTGGGCGGGAGCCATCTGA
TCGCAAACATCAAGACCACATATAGATCCAAGAAACCCGCTAAGAACCTCAAGATGCCTGGCGTCTACTA
TGTGGACTACAGACTGGAAAGAATCAAGGAGGCCAACAACGAGACCTACGTCGAGCAGCACGAGGTGGCA
GTGGCCAGATACTGCGACCTCCCTAGCAAACTGGGGCACAAGCTTAATGGTGGAGGTCCAAAAAAGAAAA
GGAAGGTCTAACCTGCAGGGCTTATCGATGACCCAGCTTTCTTGTACAAAGTGGTTGATATCCAGCACAG
TGGCGGCCGCTCGAGTCTAGAGGGCCCGCGGTTCGAATACCCATACGACGTCCCAGACTACGCTTAGTAA
TGATTAATTAAACTAGAAATTCTACCGGGTAGGGGAGGCGCTTTTCCCAAGGCAGTCTGGAGTAACCCAC
CCAAGATCTGGCCTCCGCGCCGGGTTTTGGCGCCTCCCGCGGGCGCCCCCCTCCTCACGGCGAGCGCTGC
CACGTCAGACGAAGGGCGCAGCGAGCGTCCTGATCCTTCCGCCCGGACGCTCAGGACAGCGGCCCGCTGC
TCATAAGACTCGGCCTTAGAACCCCAGTATCAGCAGAAGGACATTTTAGGACGGGACTTGGGTGACTCTA
GGGCACTGGTTTTCTTTCCAGAGAGCGGAACAGGCGAGGAAAAGTAGTCCCTTCTCGGCGATTCTGCGGA
GGGATCTCCGTGGGGCGGTGAACGCCGATGATTATATAAGGACGCGCCGGGTGTGGCACAGCTAGTTCCG
TCGCAGCCGGGATTTGGGTCGCGGTTCTTGTTTGTGGATCGCTGTGATCGTCACTTGGTGAGTAGCGGGC
TGCTGGGCTGGCCGGGGCTTTCGTGGCCGCCGGGCCGCTCGGTGGGACGGAAGCGTGTGGAGAGACCGCC
AAGGGCTGTAGTCTGGGTCCGCGAGCAAGGTTGCCCTGAACTGGGGGTTGGGGGGAGCGCAGCAAAATGG
CGGCTGTTCCCGAGTCTTGAATGGAAGACGCTTGTGAGGCGGGCTGTGAGGTCGTTGAAACAAGGTGGGG
GGCATGGTGGGCGGCAAGAACCCAAGGTCTTGAGGCCTTCGCTAATGCGGGAAAGCTCTTATTCGGGTGA
GATGGGCTGGGGCACCATCTGGGGACCCTGACGTGAAGTTTGTCACTGACTGGAGAACTCGGTTTGTCGT
CTGTTGCGGGGGCGGCAGTTATGGCGGTGCCGTTGGGCAGTGCACCCGTACCTTTGGGAGCGCGCGCCCT
CGTCGTGTCGTGACGTCACCCGTTCTGTTGGCTTATAATGCAGGGTGGGGCCACCTGCCGGTAGGTGTGC
GGTAGGCTTTTCTCCGTCGCAGGACGCAGGGTTCGGGCCTAGGGTAGGCTCTCCTGAATCGACAGGCGCC
GGACCTCTGGTGAGGGGAGGGATAAGTGAGGCGTCAGTTTCTTTGGTCGGTTTTATGTACCTATCTTCTT
AAGTAGCTGAAGCTCCGGTTTTGAACTATGCGCTCGGGGTTGGCGAGTGTGTTTTGTGAAGTTTTTTAGG
CACCTTTTGAAATGTAATCATTTGGGTCAATATGTAATTTTCAGTGTTAGACTAGTAAATTGTCCGCTAA
ATTCTGGCCGTTTTTGGCTTTTTTGTTAGACGAAGCTTGGTACCGAGCTCGGATCTCCACCCCGTACCGG
TCCTGCAGTCGAATTCACCATGTCTAGACTGGACAAGAGCAAAGTCATAAACGGAGCTCTGGAATTACTC
AATGGTGTCGGTATCGAAGGCCTGACGACAAGGAAACTCGCTCAAAAGCTGGGAGTTGAGCAGCCTACCC
TGTACTGGCACGTGAAGAACAAGCGGGCCCTGCTCGATGCCCTGCCAATCGAGATGCTGGACAGGCATCA
TACCCACTTCTGCCCCCTGGAAGGCGAGTCATGGCAAGACTTTCTGCGGAACAACGCCAAGTCATACCGC
TGTGCTCTCCTCTCACATCGCGACGGGGCTAAAGTGCATCTCGGCACCCGCCCAACAGAGAAACAGTACG
AAACCCTGGAAAATCAGCTCGCGTTCCTGTGTCAGCAAGGCTTCTCCCTGGAGAACGCACTGTACGCTCT
GTCCGCCGTGGGCCACTTTACACTGGGCTGCGTATTGGAGGAACAGGAGCATCAAGTAGCAAAAGAGGAA
AGAGAGACACCTACCACCGATTCTATGCCCCCACTTCTGAGACAAGCAATTGAGCTGTTCGACCGGCAGG
GAGCCGAACCTGCCTTCCTTTTCGGCCTGGAACTAATCATATGTGGCCTGGAGAAACAGCTAAAGTGCGA
AAGCGGCGGGCCGACCGACGCCCTTGACGATTTTGACTTAGACATGCTCCCAGCCGATGCCCTTGACGAC
TTTGACCTTGATATGCTGCCTGCTGACGCTCTTGACGATTTTGACCTTGACATGCTCCCCGGGTAACTAA
GTAAGGATCCGCGGCCGCACTAGAGGAATTCCGCCCCTCTCCCCCCCCCCCCTCTCCCTCCCCCCCCCCT
AACGTTACTGGCCGAAGCCGCTTGGAATAAGGCCGGTGTGCGTTTGTCTATATGTTATTTTCCACCATAT
TGCCGTCTTTTGGCAATGTGAGGGCCCGGAAACCTGGCCCTGTCTTCTTGACGAGCATTCCTAGGGGTCT
TTCCCCTCTCGCCAAAGGAATGCAAGGTCTGTTGAATGTCGTGAAGGAAGCAGTTCCTCTGGAAGCTTCT
TGAAGACAAACAACGTCTGTAGCGACCCTTTGCAGGCAGCGGAACCCCCCACCTGGCGACAGGTGCCTCT
GCGGCCAAAAGCCACGTGTATAAGATACACCTGCAAAGGCGGCACAACCCCAGTGCCACGTTGTGAGTTG
GATAGTTGTGGAAAGAGTCAAATGGCTCTCCTCAAGCGTATTCAACAAGGGGCTGAAGGATGCCCAGAAG
GTACCCCATTGTATGGGATCTGATCTGGGGCCTCGGTGCACATGCTTTACATGTGTTTAGTCGAGGTTAA
AAAAACGTCTAGGCCCCCCGAACCACGGGGACGTGGTTTTCCTTTGAAAAACACGATGATAAGCTTACCG
GTCCACCATGATTGAACAAGATGGATTGCACGCAGGTTCTCCGGCCGCTTGGGTGGAGAGGCTATTCGGC
TATGACTGGGCACAACAGACAATCGGCTGCTCTGATGCCGCCGTGTTCCGGCTGTCAGCGCAGGGGCGCC
CGGTTCTTTTTGTCAAGACCGACCTGTCCGGTGCCCTGAATGAACTGCAAGACGAGGCAGCGCGGCTATC
GTGGCTGGCCACGACGGGCGTTCCTTGCGCAGCTGTGCTCGACGTTGTCACTGAAGCGGGAAGGGACTGG
CTGCTATTGGGCGAAGTGCCGGGGCAGGATCTCCTGTCATCTCACCTTGCTCCTGCCGAGAAAGTATCCA
TCATGGCTGATGCAATGCGGCGGCTGCATACGCTTGATCCGGCTACCTGCCCATTCGACCACCAAGCGAA
ACATCGCATCGAGCGAGCACGTACTCGGATGGAAGCCGGTCTTGTCGATCAGGATGATCTGGACGAAGAG
CATCAGGGGCTCGCGCCAGCCGAACTGTTCGCCAGGCTCAAGGCGAGCATGCCCGACGGCGAGGATCTCG
TCGTGACCCATGGCGATGCCTGCTTGCCGAATATCATGGTGGAAAATGGCCGCTTTTCTGGATTCATCGA
CTGTGGCCGGCTGGGTGTGGCGGACCGCTATCAGGACATAGCGTTGGCTACCCGTGATATTGCTGAAGAG
CTTGGCGGCGAATGGGCTGACCGCTTCCTCGTGCTTTACGGTATCGCCGCTCCCGATTCGCAGCGCATCG
CCTTCTATCGCCTTCTTGACGAGTTCTTCTGATGTACAAGTAAAGCGGCCGCGACTCTAGATCATAATCA
GCCATACCACATTTGTAGAGGTTTTACTTGCTTTAAAAAACCTCCCACACCTCCCCCTGAACCTGAAACA
TAAAATGAATGCAATTGTTGTTGTTTAGTCCCTCCCAATTCGATATCAAGCTTATCGCGATAGATCCTAA
TCAACCTCTGGATTACAAAATTTGTGAAAGATTGACTGGTATTCTTAACTATGTTGCTCCTTTTACGCTA
TGTGGATACGCTGCTTTAATGCCTTTGTATCATGCTATTGCTTCCCGTATGGCTTTCATTTTCTCCTCCT
TGTATAAATCCTGGTTGCTGTCTCTTTATGAGGAGTTGTGGCCCGTTGTCAGGCAACGTGGCGTGGTGTG
CACTGTGTTTGCTGACGCAACCCCCACTGGTTGGGGCATTGCCACCACCTGTCAGCTCCTTTCCGGGACT
TTCGCTTTCCCCCTCCCTATTGCCACGGCGGAACTCATCGCCGCCTGCCTTGCCCGCTGCTGGACAGGGG
CTCGGCTGTTGGGCACTGACAATTCCGTGGTGTTGTCGGGGAAATCATCGTCCTTTCCTTGGCTGCTCGC
CTGTGTTGCCACCTGGATTCTGCGCGGGACGTCCTTCTGCTACGTCCCTTCGGCCCTCAATCCAGCGGAC
CTTCCTTCCCGCGGCCTGCTGCCGGCTCTGCGGCCTCTTCCGCGTCTTCGCCTTCGCCCTCAGACGAGTC
GGATCTCCCTTTGGGCCGCCTCCCCGCCTGAGATCCTTTAAGACCAATGACTTACAAGGCAGCTGTAGAT
CTTAGCCACTTTTTAAAAGAAAAGGGGGGACTGGAAGGGCTAATTCACTCCCAACGAAGACAAGATCTGC
TTTTTGCTTGTACTGGGTCTCTCTGGTTAGACCAGATCTGAGCCTGGGAGCTCTCTGGCTAACTAGGGAA
CCCACTGCTTAAGCCTCAATAAAGCTTGCCTTGAGTGCTTCAAGTAGTGTGTGCCCGTCTGTTGTGTGAC
TCTGGTAACTAGAGATCCCTCAGACCCTTTTAGTCAGTGTGGAAAATCTCTAGCAGTAGTAGTTCATGTC
ATCTTATTATTCAGTATTTATAACTTGCAAAGAAATGAATATCAGAGAGTGAGAGGCCCGGGTTAATTAA
GGAAAGGGCTAGATCATTCTTGAAGACGAAAGGGCCTCGTGATACGCCTATTTTTATAGGTTAATGTCAT
GATAATAATGGTTTCTTAGACGTCAGGTGGCACTTTTCGGGGAAATGTGCGCGGAACCCCTATTTGTTTA
TTTTTCTAAATACATTCAAATATGTATCCGCTCATGAGACAATAACCCTGATAAATGCTTCAATAATATT
GAAAAAGGAAGAGTATGAGTATTCAACATTTCCGTGTCGCCCTTATTCCCTTTTTTGCGGCATTTTGCCT
TCCTGTTTTTGCTCACCCAGAAACGCTGGTGAAAGTAAAAGATGCTGAAGATCAGTTGGGTGCACGAGTG
GGTTACATCGAACTGGATCTCAACAGCGGTAAGATCCTTGAGAGTTTTCGCCCCGAAGAACGTTTTCCAA
TGATGAGCACTTTTAAAGTTCTGCTATGTGGCGCGGTATTATCCCGTGTTGACGCCGGGCAAGAGCAACT
CGGTCGCCGCATACACTATTCTCAGAATGACTTGGTTGAGTACTCACCAGTCACAGAAAAGCATCTTACG
GATGGCATGACAGTAAGAGAATTATGCAGTGCTGCCATAACCATGAGTGATAACACTGCGGCCAACTTAC
TTCTGACAACGATCGGAGGACCGAAGGAGCTAACCGCTTTTTTGCACAACATGGGGGATCATGTAACTCG
CCTTGATCGTTGGGAACCGGAGCTGAATGAAGCCATACCAAACGACGAGCGTGACACCACGATGCCTGTA
GCAATGGCAACAACGTTGCGCAAACTATTAACTGGCGAACTACTTACTCTAGCTTCCCGGCAACAATTAA
TAGACTGGATGGAGGCGGATAAAGTTGCAGGACCACTTCTGCGCTCGGCCCTTCCGGCTGGCTGGTTTAT
TGCTGATAAATCTGGAGCCGGTGAGCGTGGGTCTCGCGGTATCATTGCAGCACTGGGGCCAGATGGTAAG
CCCTCCCGTATCGTAGTTATCTACACGACGGGGAGTCAGGCAACTATGGATGAACGAAATAGACAGATCG
CTGAGATAGGTGCCTCACTGATTAAGCATTGGTAACTGTCAGACCAAGTTTACTCATATATACTTTAGAT
TGATTTAAAACTTCATTTTTAATTTAAAAGGATCTAGGTGAAGATCCTTTTTGATAATCTCATGACCAAA
ATCCCTTAACGTGAGTTTTCGTTCCACTGAGCGTCAGACCCCGTAGAAAAGATCAAAGGATCTTCTTGAG
ATCCTTTTTTTCTGCGCGTAATCTGCTGCTTGCAAACAAAAAAACCACCGCTACCAGCGGTGGTTTGTTT
GCCGGATCAAGAGCTACCAACTCTTTTTCCGAAGGTAACTGGCTTCAGCAGAGCGCAGATACCAAATACT
GTTCTTCTAGTGTAGCCGTAGTTAGGCCACCACTTCAAGAACTCTGTAGCACCGCCTACATACCTCGCTC
TGCTAATCCTGTTACCAGTGGCTGCTGCCAGTGGCGATAAGTCGTGTCTTACCGGGTTGGACTCAAGACG
ATAGTTACCGGATAAGGCGCAGCGGTCGGGCTGAACGGGGGGTTCGTGCACACAGCCCAGCTTGGAGCGA
ACGACCTACACCGAACTGAGATACCTACAGCGTGAGCTATGAGAAAGCGCCACGCTTCCCGAAGGGAGAA
AGGCGGACAGGTATCCGGTAAGCGGCAGGGTCGGAACAGGAGAGCGCACGAGGGAGCTTCCAGGGGGAAA
CGCCTGGTATCTTTATAGTCCTGTCGGGTTTCGCCACCTCTGACTTGAGCGTCGATTTTTGTGATGCTCG
TCAGGGGGGCGGAGCCTATGGAAAAACGCCAGCAACGCGGCCTTTTTACGGTTCCTGGCCTTTTGCTGGC
CTTTTGCTCACATGTTCTTTCCTGCGTTATCCCCTGATTCTGTGGATAACCGTATTACCGCCTTTGAGTG
AGCTGATACCGCTCGCCGCAGCCGAACGACCGAGCGCAGCGAGTCAGTGAGCGAGGAAGCGGAAGAGCGC
CCAATACGCAAACCGCCTCTCCCCGCGCGTTGGCCGATTCATTAATGCAGCAAGCTCATGGCTGACTAAT
TTTTTTTATTTATGCAGAGGCCGAGGCCGCCTCGGCCTCTGAGCTATTCCAGAAGTAGTGAGGAGGCTTT
TTTGGAGGCCTAGGCTTTTGCAAAAAGCTCCCCGTGGCACGACAGGTTTCCCGACTGGAAAGCGGGCAGT
GAGCGCAACGCAATTAATGTGAGTTAGCTCACTCATTAGGCACCCCAGGCTTTACACTTTATGCTTCCGG
CTCGTATGTTGTGTGGAATTGTGAGCGGATAACAATTTCACACAGGAAACAGCTATGACATGATTACGAA
TTTCACAAATAAAGCATTTTTTTCACTGCATTCTAGTTGTGGTTTGTCCAAACTCATCAATGTATCTTAT
CATGTCTGGATCAACTGGATAACTCAAGCTAACCAAAATCATCCCAAACTTCCCACCCCATACCCTATTA
CCACTGCCAATTACCTGTGGTTTCATTTACTCTAAACCTGTGATTCCTCTGAATTATTTTCATTTTAAAG
AAATTGTATTTGTTAAATATGTACTACAAACTTAGTAGT
Features (pLannotate 1.2.2; 39 found; start..end, strand, type, name):
    377..634     +  LTR            5' LTR (truncated): truncated 5' long terminal repeat (LTR) from HIV-1
    681..806     +  misc_feature   HIV-1 Ψ: packaging signal of human immunodeficiency virus type 1
    790..1128    +  CDS            HIV-1 gag (fragment): gag protein from human immunodeficiency virus 1; gag
   1303..1536    +  misc_feature   RRE: The Rev response element (RRE) of HIV-1 allows for Rev-dependent mRNA export from the nucleus to the cytoplasm.
   1913..2013    +  CDS            Rev (fragment): human immunodeficiency virus 1 (HIV-1) Rev protein; rev; enhances nuclear export of unspliced and incompletely spliced viral mRNAs
   2058..2175    +  misc_feature   cPPT/CTS: central polypurine tract and central termination sequence of HIV-1
   2230..2500    +  protein_bind   tetracycline response element: contains seven copies of the tetracycline operator tetO tetracycline repressor TetR
   2511..2528    +  misc_feature   MCS (fragment): pUC18/19 multiple cloning site
   2533..2571    +  promoter       minimal CMV promoter: human cytomegalovirus (CMV) immediate early promoter
   2701..2725    +  protein_bind   attB1: mutant version of attB; recombination site for the Gateway® BP reaction BP Clonase™
   2785..2805    +  misc_feature   MCS (fragment): multiple cloning site
   2812..6915    +  CDS            Cas9: Cas9 (Csn1) endonuclease from the Streptococcus pyogenes Type II CRISPR/Cas system generates RNA-guided double strand breaks in DNA
   7075..7131    +  CDS            GCN4_v4: GCN4 peptide optimized to improve solubility while preserving binding to an scFv-GFP fusion protein (Tanenbaum et al., 2014)
   7449..7472    +  CDS            GCN4_v4 (fragment): GCN4 peptide optimized to improve solubility while preserving binding to an scFv-GFP fusion protein (Tanenbaum et al., 2014)
   7741..7763    +  CDS            GCN4_v4 (fragment): GCN4 peptide optimized to improve solubility while preserving binding to an scFv-GFP fusion protein (Tanenbaum et al., 2014)
   7960..8658    +  CDS            TagBFP: TagBFP is a basic (constitutively fluorescent) blue fluorescent protein published in 2008, derived from Entacmaea quadricolor. It is reported to be a very rapidly-maturing monomer with very low acid sensitivity.
   8711..8735    -  protein_bind   attB2: mutant version of attB; recombination site for the Gateway® BP reaction BP Clonase™
   8847..8882    +  promoter       PGK promoter (fragment): mouse phosphoglycerate kinase 1 promoter
   8900..10111   +  promoter       UbC promoter: human ubiquitin C promoter
  10170..10867   +  CDS            rtTA3 (fragment): reverse tetracycline transactivator 3 activates expression from Tet-responsive promoters in the presence of doxycycline
  10797..10907   +  CDS            VP48: 3 tandem repeats of the minimal activation domain of herpes simplex virus VP16 (Cheng et al., 2013)
  11080..11542   +  misc_feature   IRES: internal ribosome entry site (IRES) of the encephalomyocarditis virus (EMCV)
  11558..12352   +  CDS            NeoR/KanR: aminoglycoside phosphotransferase from Tn5; aph(3')-II (or nptII); confers resistance to neomycin, kanamycin, and G418 (Geneticin®)
  12380..12463   +  CDS            large T antigen (fragment): large T antigen from SV40 (simian virus 40)
  12497..12517   +  misc_feature   MCS (fragment): pBluescript multiple cloning site
  12529..13117   +  misc_feature   WPRE: woodchuck hepatitis virus posttranscriptional regulatory element
  13125..13190   +  CDS            nef (fragment): NEF_HV1Z2 - Experimental evidence at protein level: Swiss-Prot protein existence level 1. Extracellular Nef protein targets CD4(+) T-lymphocytes for apoptosis by interacting with CXCR4 surface receptors. From Human immunodeficiency virus type 1 group M subtype D (isolate Z2/CDC-Z34) (HIV-1).
  13192..13425   +  LTR            3' LTR (ΔU3): self-inactivating 3' long terminal repeat (LTR) from HIV-1
  13630..13734   +  promoter       AmpR promoter: bla
  13735..14595   +  CDS            AmpR: β-lactamase; bla; confers resistance to ampicillin, carbenicillin, and related antibiotics
  14766..15354   +  rep_origin     ori: high-copy-number ColE1/pMB1/pBR322/pUC origin of replication
  15537..15591   +  CDS            lacI (fragment): lac repressor; lacI; The lac repressor binds to the lac operator to inhibit transcription in E. coli. This inhibition can be relieved by adding lactose or isopropyl-β-D-thiogalactopyranoside (IPTG).
  15597..15690   +  rep_origin     SV40 ori (fragment): SV40 origin of replication
  15715..15752   +  CDS            lacI (fragment): lac repressor; lacI; The lac repressor binds to the lac operator to inhibit transcription in E. coli. This inhibition can be relieved by adding lactose or isopropyl-β-D-thiogalactopyranoside (IPTG).
  15765..15786   +  protein_bind   CAP binding site: CAP binding activates transcription in the presence of cAMP. E. coli catabolite activator protein
  15801..15831   +  promoter       lac promoter: promoter for the E. coli lac operon
  15835..15857   +  protein_bind   lac operator (fragment): The lac repressor binds to the lac operator to inhibit transcription in E. coli. This inhibition can be relieved by adding lactose or isopropyl-β-D-thiogalactopyranoside (IPTG). lac repressor encoded by lacI
  15889..15972   +  polyA_signal   SV40 poly(A) signal (fragment): SV40 polyadenylation signal
  16139..329     +  CDS            nef (fragment) (across the origin): NEF_HV1BR - Experimental evidence at protein level: Swiss-Prot protein existence level 1. Extracellular Nef protein targets CD4(+) T-lymphocytes for apoptosis by interacting with CXCR4 surface receptors (PubMed:14990729). From Human immunodeficiency virus type 1 group M subtype B (isolate BRU/LAI) (HIV-1).
