[The description below was written by a language model from this plasmid's Addgene catalogue record and pLannotate feature annotations shown in this document.]
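Description:
Pinducer20-dCas9-SunTag-2A-BFP is a doxycycline-inducible, HIV-1-derived lentiviral expression plasmid built on the pInducer20 backbone, made by Gateway recombination (the insert is flanked by attB1 and attB2 sites). It is catalogued as a mammalian expression vector. The feature table shows the elements expected of a self-inactivating lentiviral transfer vector: a truncated 5' LTR, the Ψ packaging signal, RRE, cPPT/CTS, WPRE and a ΔU3 3' LTR. In bacteria it is maintained through a high-copy ColE1/pUC-type origin and ampicillin resistance. The catalogue lists a total size of about 16.3 kb, while the sequenced record is 16,139 nt.

The payload is driven by a tetracycline response element of seven tetO copies joined to a minimal CMV promoter. It encodes Streptococcus pyogenes Cas9, which the construct name identifies as the nuclease-dead dCas9 form, although the automated annotation labels it simply Cas9. This is followed by a SunTag array of GCN4_v4 peptide epitopes; only one full and two partial repeats were called by the annotation software, so the record does not state the repeat number. TagBFP follows, and the name indicates it is separated by a 2A peptide, so blue fluorescence reports induced expression. Downstream, a human UbC promoter constitutively expresses the reverse tetracycline transactivator rtTA3, linked through an EMCV IRES to NeoR. This makes the vector an all-in-one Tet-On system, and transduced cells can be selected with G418.

The stated purpose is targeted DNA methylation. In a SunTag system, guide-RNA-directed dCas9 recruits multiple copies of an scFv-fused effector to the GCN4 epitopes. The effector, presumably a DNA methyltransferase, and the guide RNA are not encoded here and would have to be supplied from separate constructs.
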