Addgene plasmid #115779: Pinducer20-dCas9-SunTag-2A-BFP
Purpose: targeted DNA methylation tool
Depositing lab: Margaret Goodell. Publication: Homeobox oncogene activation by pan-cancer DNA hypermethylation. Su J, Huang YH, Cui X, Wang X, Zhang X, Lei Y, Xu J, Lin X, Chen K, Lv J, Goodell MA, Li W. Genome Biol. 2018 Aug 10;19(1):108. doi: 10.1186/s13059-018-1492-3. PubMed 30097071.
Backbone
  Vector backbone: Pinducer 20
  Backbone manufacturer: Stephen Elledge
  Backbone size w/o insert (bp): 11791
  Total vector size (bp): 16319
  Vector type: Mammalian Expression
  Selectable markers: Neomycin (select with G418)
Growth in bacteria
  Bacterial resistance: Ampicillin, 100 μg/mL
  Growth temperature: 30°C
  Growth strain: NEB Stable
  Copy number: Unknown
Gene/Insert
  Gene/Insert name: dCas9-SunTag-2A-BFP
  Insert size (bp): 6000
  Promoter: TRE
  Cloning method: Gateway Cloning
  Sequencing primers: 5′ GGGGACAAGTTTGTACAAAAAAGCAGGCTccGACAAGAAGTACAGCATCGGCCT; 3′ GGGGACCACTTTGTACAAGAAAGCTGGGTCatcgataagccctgcaggTTAGAC
Terms and licenses: Academic/Nonprofit Terms; Industry Terms: Not Available to Industry
How to cite: Pinducer20-dCas9-SunTag-2A-BFP was a gift from Margaret Goodell (Addgene plasmid # 115779 ; http://n2t.net/addgene:115779 ; RRID:Addgene_115779)
